Addgene plasmid #130011: pRDAX-532 N-Tag Venus210[1] L20 Itgb1 EBPF2
Purpose: PPI (BiFC/TriFC) assay vector
Depositing lab: Gary Lewin. Depositing organization: Max-Delbrueck-Centrum fuer Molekulare Medizin (MDC).
Backbone
  Vector backbone: custom built
  Vector type: Mammalian Expression
Growth in bacteria
  Bacterial resistance: Ampicillin, 100 μg/mL
  Growth temperature: 37°C
  Growth strain: DH5alpha
  Copy number: High Copy
Gene/Insert
  Gene/Insert name: Itgb1
  Species: M. musculus (mouse)
  Entrez Gene: Itgb1 (a.k.a. 4633401G24Rik, CD29, Fnrb, Gm9863, gpIIa)
  Cloning method: Restriction Enzyme; 5′ cloning site unknown (unknown if destroyed); 3′ cloning site unknown (unknown if destroyed)
Terms and licenses: Academic/Nonprofit Terms; Industry Terms: Not Available to Industry
How to cite: pRDAX-532 N-Tag Venus210[1] L20 Itgb1 EBPF2 was a gift from Gary Lewin (Addgene plasmid # 130011 ; http://n2t.net/addgene:130011 ; RRID:Addgene_130011)
