[The description below was written by a language model from this plasmid's Addgene catalogue record and pLannotate feature annotations shown in this document.]
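Description:
pRDAX-532 N-Tag Venus210[1] L20 Itgb1 EBPF2 is a custom-built mammalian expression plasmid of about 9 kb designed for protein–protein interaction assays based on bimolecular or trimolecular fluorescence complementation (BiFC/TriFC). It is maintained in E. coli through a high-copy ColE1/pUC-type origin and selected with ampicillin via the β-lactamase gene and its native promoter.

Expression is driven by the human CMV immediate-early enhancer and promoter, followed by a chimeric β-globin/immunoglobulin intron that promotes efficient processing of the transcript. The first open reading frame begins with a partial mVenus coding sequence, annotated as a fragment of roughly 630 bp. This is consistent with the "Venus210[1]" designation in the name, which suggests the N-terminal portion of a Venus split near residue 210. A short gap, presumably the "L20" linker, separates it from mouse Itgb1 (integrin β1, CD29), so the non-fluorescent Venus fragment sits at the N-terminus of the bait protein. Yellow fluorescence should be reconstituted only when a partner protein carrying the complementary Venus fragment is brought close to the integrin fusion.

Downstream, an EMCV IRES directs translation of EBFP2 from the same transcript. This gives an independent blue signal that marks transfected cells and can be used to normalise the complementation readout to expression level. The transcript ends with a second chimeric intron, a WPRE to boost mRNA stability and expression, and a bGH polyadenylation signal. A β-globin fragment and a rabbit β-globin poly(A) signal lie further downstream, along with a T3 promoter. The record does not state the cloning sites used for the insert.
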