Features (pLannotate 1.2.2; 17 found; start..end, strand, type, name):
    155..532     +  enhancer       CMV enhancer: human cytomegalovirus immediate early enhancer
    534..733     +  promoter       CMV promoter: human cytomegalovirus (CMV) immediate early promoter
    872..1004    +  intron         chimeric intron: chimera between introns from human β-globin and immunoglobulin heavy chain genes
   1025..1654    +  CDS            mVenus (fragment): mVenus is a basic (constitutively fluorescent) yellow fluorescent protein published in 2006, derived from Aequorea victoria. It is reported to be a rapidly-maturing monomer with moderate acid sensitivity.
   1715..4105    +  CDS            Itgb1 (sequence withheld): ITB1_MOUSE - Experimental evidence at protein level: Swiss-Prot protein existence level 1. [Isoform 2]: Isoform 2 displaces isoform 1 in striated muscles. From Mus musculus (Mouse).
   4122..4708    +  misc_feature   IRES2: internal ribosome entry site (IRES) of the encephalomyocarditis virus (EMCV)
   4709..5428    +  CDS            EBFP2: enhanced blue variant of GFP (Ai et al., 2007) mammalian codon-optimized
   5474..5606    +  intron         chimeric intron: chimera between introns from human β-globin and immunoglobulin heavy chain genes
   5615..6203    +  misc_feature   WPRE: woodchuck hepatitis virus posttranscriptional regulatory element
   6207..6223    +  misc_feature   MCS (fragment): pUC18/19 multiple cloning site
   6236..6347    +  polyA_signal   bGH poly(A) signal: bovine growth hormone polyadenylation signal
   6443..6461    -  promoter       T3 promoter: promoter for bacteriophage T3 RNA polymerase
   6520..6594    +  CDS            HBB (fragment): HBB_PONPY - Experimental evidence at transcript level: Swiss-Prot protein existence level 2. Involved in oxygen transport from the lung to the various peripheral tissues. From Pongo pygmaeus (Bornean orangutan).
   6665..6720    +  polyA_signal   β-globin poly(A) signal: rabbit β-globin polyadenylation signal (Gil and Proudfoot, 1987)
   7099..7687    -  rep_origin     ori: high-copy-number ColE1/pMB1/pBR322/pUC origin of replication
   7858..8718    -  CDS            AmpR: β-lactamase; bla; confers resistance to ampicillin, carbenicillin, and related antibiotics
   8719..8823    -  promoter       AmpR promoter: bla
>Addgene plasmid #130011 | pRDAX-532 N-Tag Venus210[1] L20 Itgb1 EBPF2 | depositor full sequence | sequence record 249389 | Full Sequence
GCCTGCCTCCAGGCCTCAATATTGGCCATTAGCCATATTATTCATTGGTTATATAGCATAAATCAATATT
GGCTATTGGCCATTGCATACGTTGTATCTATATCATAATATGTACATTTATATTGGCTCATGTCCAATAT
GACCGCCATGTTGGCATTGATTATTGACTAGTTATTAATAGTAATCAATTACGGGGTCATTAGTTCATAG
CCCATATATGGAGTTCCGCGTTACATAACTTACGGTAAATGGCCCGCCTGGCTGACCGCCCAACGACCCC
CGCCCATTGACGTCAATAATGACGTATGTTCCCATAGTAACGCCAATAGGGACTTTCCATTGACGTCAAT
GGGTGGAGTATTTACGGTAAACTGCCCACTTGGCAGTACATCAAGTGTATCATATGCCAAGTCCGCCCCC
TATTGACGTCAATGACGGTAAATGGCCCGCCTGGCATTATGCCCAGTACATGACCTTACGGGACTTTCCT
ACTTGGCAGTACATCTACGTATTAGTCATCGCTATTACCATGGTGATGCGGTTTTGGCAGTACACCAATG
GGCGTGGATAGCGGTTTGACTCACGGGGATTTCCAAGTCTCCACCCCATTGACGTCAATGGGAGTTTGTT
TTGGCACCAAAATCAACGGGACTTTCCAAAATGTCGTAATAACCCCGCCCCGTTGACGCAAATGGGCGGT
AGGCGTGTACGGTGGGAGGTCTATATAAGCAGAGCTCGTTTAGTGAACCGTCAGATCACTAGAAGCTTTA
TTGCGGTAGTTTATCACAGTTAAATTGCTAACGCAGTCAGTGCTTCTGACACAACAGTCTCGAACTTAAG
CTGCAGAAGTTGGTCGTGAGGCACTGGGCAGGTAAGTATCAAGGTTACAAGACAGGTTTAAGGAGACCAA
TAGAAACTGGGCTTGTCGAGACAGAGAAGACTCTTGCGTTTCTGATAGGCACCTATTGGTCTTACTGACA
TCCACTTTGCCTTTCTCTCCACAGGTGTCCACTCCCAGGCCACCATGGTGTCAAAGGGAGAAGAGTTGTT
TACCGGTGTTGTTCCCATACTGGTGGAACTGGATGGTGACGTCAATGGACACAAGTTTAGCGTTTCTGGC
GAAGGAGAAGGCGATGCTACCTATGGCAAACTGACCCTCAAACTGATCTGTACGACTGGAAAGTTGCCTG
TACCTTGGCCAACACTGGTCACAACCTTGGGCTATGGGCTGCAATGCTTTGCCCGTTATCCTGATCACAT
GAAGCAACATGACTTCTTTAAGTCTGCTATGCCAGAGGGATATGTGCAGGAACGGACTATCTTCTTCAAG
GACGACGGCAACTACAAGACGAGAGCTGAGGTGAAATTTGAGGGTGACACACTGGTGAATCGCATAGAGC
TGAAAGGCATCGACTTCAAAGAAGATGGGAATATTCTCGGGCATAAACTCGAGTACAACTACAATTCCCA
CAACGTGTACATCACTGCCGATAAGCAGAAGAATGGGATTAAGGCGAACTTCAAGATCCGACACAACATC
GAGGATGGTGGGGTCCAGCTTGCCGACCATTATCAGCAGAACACACCCATTGGGGATGGACCAGTCCTGT
TGCCGGATAACCACTACCTCAGTTACCAGAGCAAACTGTCCAAAGGGAGTCCTGGCGGTGGATCCGGAGG
CTCTGGGAGCTCTGCCAGCGGTGGCAGCACCTCC
[2391 nt withheld, positions 1715-4105]
TAAGAATTCAGATCCGCCCCTCTCCCTCCCCCCCCCCTAACGTTACTGGCCGAAGCCGCTTGGAATAAGG
CCGGTGTGCGTTTGTCTATATGTTATTTTCCACCATATTGCCGTCTTTTGGCAATGTGAGGGCCCGGAAA
CCTGGCCCTGTCTTCTTGACGAGCATTCCTAGGGGTCTTTCCCCTCTCGCCAAAGGAATGCAAGGTCTGT
TGAATGTCGTGAAGGAAGCAGTTCCTCTGGTAGCTTCTTGAAGACAAACAACGTCTGTAGCGACCCTTTG
CAGGCAGCGGAACCCCCCACCTGGCGACAGGTGCCTCTGCGGCCAAAAGCCACGTGTATAAGATACACCT
GCAAAGGCGGCACAACCCCAGTGCCACGTTGTGAGTTGGATAGTTGTGGAAAGAGTCAAATGGCTCTCCT
CAAGCGTATTCAACAAGGGGCTGAAGGATGCCCAGAAGGTACCCCATTGTATGGGATCTGATCTGGGGCC
TCGGTACACATGCTTTACATGTGTTTAGTCGAGGTTAAAAAAACGTCTAGGCCCCCCGAACCACGGGGAC
GTGGTTTTCCTTTGAAAAACACGATGATAATATGGCCACAACCATGGTGAGCAAGGGCGAGGAGCTGTTC
ACCGGGGTGGTGCCCATCCTGGTCGAGCTGGACGGCGACGTAAACGGCCACAAGTTCAGCGTGAGGGGCG
AGGGCGAGGGCGATGCCACCAACGGCAAGCTGACCCTGAAGTTCATCTGCACCACCGGCAAGCTGCCCGT
GCCCTGGCCCACCCTCGTGACCACCCTGAGCCACGGCGTGCAGTGCTTCGCCCGCTACCCCGACCACATG
AAGCAGCACGACTTCTTCAAGTCCGCCATGCCCGAAGGCTACGTCCAGGAGCGCACCATCTTCTTCAAGG
ACGACGGCACCTACAAGACCCGCGCCGAGGTGAAGTTCGAGGGCGACACCCTGGTGAACCGCATCGAGCT
GAAGGGCGTCGACTTCAAGGAGGACGGCAACATCCTGGGGCACAAGCTGGAGTACAACTTCAACAGCCAC
AACATCTATATCATGGCCGTCAAGCAGAAGAACGGCATCAAGGTGAACTTCAAGATCCGCCACAACGTGG
AGGACGGCAGCGTGCAGCTCGCCGACCACTACCAGCAGAACACCCCCATCGGCGACGGCCCCGTGCTGCT
GCCCGACAGCCACTACCTGAGCACCCAGTCCGTGCTGAGCAAAGACCCCAACGAGAAGCGCGATCACATG
GTCCTGCTGGAGTTCCGCACCGCCGCCGGGATCACTCTCGGCATGGACGAGCTGTACAAGTAAACCGGTG
CTCGAGGTACCGATGAATAGCTAAGGTAGAGGCCGCAGGTAAGTATCAAGGTTACAAGACAGGTTTAAGG
AGACCAATAGAAACTGGGCTTGTCGAGACAGAGAAGACTCTTGCGTTTCTGATAGGCACCTATTGGTCTT
ACTGACATCCACTTTGCCTTTCTCTCCACAGGTGTCGACAATCAACCTCTGGATTACAAAATTTGTGAAA
GATTGACTGGTATTCTTAACTATGTTGCTCCTTTTACGCTATGTGGATACGCTGCTTTAATGCCTTTGTA
TCATGCTATTGCTTCCCGTATGGCTTTCATTTTCTCCTCCTTGTATAAATCCTGGTTGCTGTCTCTTTAT
GAGGAGTTGTGGCCCGTTGTCAGGCAACGTGGCGTGGTGTGCACTGTGTTTGCTGACGCAACCCCCACTG
GTTGGGGCATTGCCACCACCTGTCAGCTCCTTTCCGGGACTTTCGCTTTCCCCCTCCCTATTGCCACGGC
GGAACTCATCGCCGCCTGCCTTGCCCGCTGCTGGACAGGGGCTCGGCTGTTGGGCACTGACAATTCCGTG
GTGTTGTCGGGGAAGCTGACGTCCTTTCCATGGCTGCTCGCCTGTGTTGCCACCTGGATTCTGCGCGGGA
CGTCCTTCTGCTACGTCCCTTCGGCCCTCAATCCAGCGGACCTTCCTTCCCGCGGCCTGCTGCCGGCTCT
GCGGCCTCTTCCGCGTCTTCGCCTTCGCCCTCAGACGAGTCGGATCTCCCTTTGGGCCGCCTCCCCGCCT
GGAATTCGAGCTCGGTACGATCAGCCTCGACTGTGCCTTCTAGTTGCCAGCCATCTGTTGTTTGCCCCTC
CCCCGTGCCTTCCTTGACCCTGGAAGGTGCCACTCCCACTGTCCTTTCCTAATAAAATGAGGAAATTGCA
TCGCATTGTCTGAGTAGGTGTCATTCTATTCTGGGGGGTGGGGTGGGGCAGGACAGCAAGGGGGAGGATT
GGGAAGACAATAGCCCAGCTTTTGTTCCCTTTAGTGAGGGTTAATTGCGCGCTTGGCGTAATCATGGTCA
TAGCTGTTTCCTGTGTGAAATTGTTATCCGCTAATTCACTCCTCAGGTGCAGGCTGCCTATCAGAAGGTG
GTGGCTGGTGTGGCCAATGCCCTGGCTCACAAATACCACTGAGATCTTTTTCCCTCTGCCAAAAATTATG
GGGACATCATGAAGCCCCTTGAGCATCTGACTTCTGGCTAATAAAGGAAATTTATTTTCATTGCAATAGT
GTGTTGGAATTTTTTGTGTCTCTCACTCGGAAGGACATATGGGAGGGCAAATCATTTAAAACATCAGAAT
GAGTATTTGGTTTAGAGTTTGGCAACATATGCCCATATGCTGGCTGCCATGAACAAAGGTTGGCTATAAA
GAGGTCATCAGTATATGAAACAGCCCCCTGCTGTCCATTCCTTATTCCATAGAAAAGCCTTGACTTGAGG
TTAGATTTTTTTTATATTTTGTTTTGTGTTATTTTTTTCTTTAACATCCCTAAAATTTTCCTTACATGTT
TTACTAGCCAGATTTTTCCTCCTCTCCTGACTACTCCCAGTCATAGCTGTCCCTCTTCTCTTATGGAGAT
CGGCCGGCCGCCGGCGTCGACGCGCGCGGCCGCGGCGCGCCGTTGCTGGCGTTTTTCCATAGGCTCCGCC
CCCCTGACGAGCATCACAAAAATCGACGCTCAAGTCAGAGGTGGCGAAACCCGACAGGACTATAAAGATA
CCAGGCGTTTCCCCCTGGAAGCTCCCTCGTGCGCTCTCCTGTTCCGACCCTGCCGCTTACCGGATACCTG
TCCGCCTTTCTCCCTTCGGGAAGCGTGGCGCTTTCTCATAGCTCACGCTGTAGGTATCTCAGTTCGGTGT
AGGTCGTTCGCTCCAAGCTGGGCTGTGTGCACGAACCCCCCGTTCAGCCCGACCGCTGCGCCTTATCCGG
TAACTATCGTCTTGAGTCCAACCCGGTAAGACACGACTTATCGCCACTGGCAGCAGCCACTGGTAACAGG
ATTAGCAGAGCGAGGTATGTAGGCGGTGCTACAGAGTTCTTGAAGTGGTGGCCTAACTACGGCTACACTA
GAAGAACAGTATTTGGTATCTGCGCTCTGCTGAAGCCAGTTACCTTCGGAAAAAGAGTTGGTAGCTCTTG
ATCCGGCAAACAAACCACCGCTGGTAGCGGTGGTTTTTTTGTTTGCAAGCAGCAGATTACGCGCAGAAAA
AAAGGATCTCAAGAAGATCCTTTGATCTTTTCTACGGGGTCTGACGCTCAGTGGAACGAAAACTCACGTT
AAGGGATTTTGGTCATGAGATTATCAAAAAGGATCTTCACCTAGATCCTTTTAAATTAAAAATGAAGTTT
TAAATCAATCTAAAGTATATATGAGTAAACTTGGTCTGACAGTTACCAATGCTTAATCAGTGAGGCACCT
ATCTCAGCGATCTGTCTATTTCGTTCATCCATAGTTGCCTGACTCCCCGTCGTGTAGATAACTACGATAC
GGGAGGGCTTACCATCTGGCCCCAGTGCTGCAATGATACCGCGAGACCCACGCTCACCGGCTCCAGATTT
ATCAGCAATAAACCAGCCAGCCGGAAGGGCCGAGCGCAGAAGTGGTCCTGCAACTTTATCCGCCTCCATC
CAGTCTATTAATTGTTGCCGGGAAGCTAGAGTAAGTAGTTCGCCAGTTAATAGTTTGCGCAACGTTGTTG
CCATTGCTACAGGCATCGTGGTGTCACGCTCGTCGTTTGGTATGGCTTCATTCAGCTCCGGTTCCCAACG
ATCAAGGCGAGTTACATGATCCCCCATGTTGTGCAAAAAAGCGGTTAGCTCCTTCGGTCCTCCGATCGTT
GTCAGAAGTAAGTTGGCCGCAGTGTTATCACTCATGGTTATGGCAGCACTGCATAATTCTCTTACTGTCA
TGCCATCCGTAAGATGCTTTTCTGTGACTGGTGAGTACTCAACCAAGTCATTCTGAGAATAGTGTATGCG
GCGACCGAGTTGCTCTTGCCCGGCGTCAATACGGGATAATACCGCGCCACATAGCAGAACTTTAAAAGTG
CTCATCATTGGAAAACGTTCTTCGGGGCGAAAACTCTCAAGGATCTTACCGCTGTTGAGATCCAGTTCGA
TGTAACCCACTCGTGCACCCAACTGATCTTCAGCATCTTTTACTTTCACCAGCGTTTCTGGGTGAGCAAA
AACAGGAAGGCAAAATGCCGCAAAAAAGGGAATAAGGGCGACACGGAAATGTTGAATACTCATACTCTTC
CTTTTTCAATATTATTGAAGCATTTATCAGGGTTATTGTCTCATGAGCGGATACATATTTGAATGTATTT
AGAAAAATAAACAAATAGGGGTTCCGCGCACATTTCCCCGAAAAGTGCCACCTGACGTCTAAGAAACCAT
TATTATCATGACATTAACCTATAAAAATAGGCGTATCACGAGGCCCTTTCGTCTACGCGCGCGCCGGCGG
CGCGCCGTCGACGGCCGGCCGCGGCCGC
